Addgene plasmid #210286: pUdOm6.1
Purpose: (Empty Backbone) Empty backbone with trimethoprim resistance for high expression in mammalian cells
Depositing lab: Corrie daCosta. Depositing organization: University of Ottawa. Publication: pUdOs: Concise Plasmids for Bacterial and Mammalian Cells. Manigat FO, Connell LB, Stewart BN, LePabic AR, Tessier CJG, Emlaw JR, Calvert ND, Rossl A, Shuhendler AJ, daCosta CJB, Campbell-Valois FX. ACS Synth Biol. 2024 Jan 18. doi: 10.1021/acssynbio.3c00408. PubMed 38235654.
Backbone
  Vector backbone: pUdOm6.1
  Backbone size (bp): 2136
  Vector type: Mammalian Expression, Synthetic Biology
  Promoter: CMV
Growth in bacteria
  Bacterial resistance: Trimethoprim, 50 μg/mL
  Growth temperature: 37°C
  Growth strain: DH5alpha
  Copy number: High Copy
Terms and licenses: Academic/Nonprofit Terms; Industry Terms: Not Available to Industry
How to cite: pUdOm6.1 was a gift from Corrie daCosta (Addgene plasmid # 210286 ; http://n2t.net/addgene:210286 ; RRID:Addgene_210286)
