[The description below was written by a language model from this plasmid's Addgene catalogue record and pLannotate feature annotations shown in this document.]
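Description:
pUdOm6.1 is a very compact (2,136 bp) empty mammalian expression backbone from the pUdO series of minimal plasmids, intended for high-level expression of a cloned gene in mammalian cells. It carries no insert. In bacteria it is maintained at high copy through a ColE1/pUC-type origin of replication. Selection uses trimethoprim rather than the more common ampicillin or kanamycin. Resistance comes from a plasmid-derived dihydrofolate reductase (the dhfrIIb type from R388), which is insensitive to the drug and is driven by the short synthetic bacterial EM7 promoter. The small size of this marker and its promoter helps keep the backbone concise.

The mammalian expression unit consists of the human cytomegalovirus immediate-early enhancer and promoter followed, after a gap of roughly 170 bp, by the SV40 polyadenylation signal. This unannotated interval is presumably where a gene of interest would be inserted, although the record does not describe a multiple cloning site or list restriction sites. Transcripts from an inserted open reading frame would be driven strongly and constitutively by CMV and terminated and polyadenylated by the SV40 signal. No mammalian selection marker, reporter or epitope tag is annotated, so the plasmid appears suited to transient transfection unless such elements are supplied with the insert.

The annotation also detects a very short lacZα fragment and T7 and T3 promoter sequences lying between the resistance gene and the origin. These sit outside the expression cassette and their function, if any, is not stated in the record. They may be remnants of parental vectors or serve as priming sites.
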