Features (pLannotate 1.2.2; 9 found; start..end, strand, type, name):
     71..450     +  enhancer       CMV enhancer: human cytomegalovirus immediate early enhancer
    451..654     +  promoter       CMV promoter: human cytomegalovirus (CMV) immediate early promoter
    829..963     +  polyA_signal   SV40 poly(A) signal: SV40 polyadenylation signal
   1033..1050    +  CDS            lacZα (fragment): LacZα fragment of β-galactosidase; lacZ fragment
   1053..1100    +  promoter       EM7 promoter: synthetic bacterial promoter&nbsp
   1119..1354    +  CDS            TpR (fragment): E. coli plasmid-associated dihydrofolate reductase; dhfrIIb from plasmid R388; confers resistance to trimethoprim
   1356..1374    +  promoter       T7 promoter: promoter for bacteriophage T7 RNA polymerase
   1463..1481    -  promoter       T3 promoter: promoter for bacteriophage T3 RNA polymerase
   1504..2092    +  rep_origin     ori: high-copy-number ColE1/pMB1/pBR322/pUC origin of replication
>Addgene plasmid #210286 | pUdOm6.1 | addgene full sequence | sequence record 422570 | Addgene NGS Result
GTAAGTGACTAGCGGAAACACAGAAAAAAGCCCGCACCTGACAGTGCGGGCTTTTTTTTTCGACCAAAGG
GACATTGATTATTGACTAGTTATTAATAGTAATCAATTACGGGGTCATTAGTTCATAGCCCATATATGGA
GTTCCGCGTTACATAACTTACGGTAAATGGCCCGCCTGGCTGACCGCCCAACGACCCCCGCCCATTGACG
TCAATAATGACGTATGTTCCCATAGTAACGCCAATAGGGACTTTCCATTGACGTCAATGGGTGGAGTATT
TACGGTAAACTGCCCACTTGGCAGTACATCAAGTGTATCATATGCCAAGTACGCCCCCTATTGACGTCAA
TGACGGTAAATGGCCCGCCTGGCATTATGCCCAGTACATGACCTTATGGGACTTTCCTACTTGGCAGTAC
ATCTACGTATTAGTCATCGCTATTACCATGGTGATGCGGTTTTGGCAGTACATCAATGGGCGTGGATAGC
GGTTTGACTCACGGGGATTTCCAAGTCTCCACCCCATTGACGTCAATGGGAGTTTGTTTTGGCACCAAAA
TCAACGGGACTTTCCAAAATGTCGTAACAACTCCGCCCCATTGACGCAAATGGGCGGTAGGCGTGTACGG
TGGGAGGTCTATATAAGCAGAGCTCTCCGAAGAGCCGAGTGTCTTCGGTTCGAGACCGAATTCGCGAGCT
CTCGCTAGCCAGTTTAAACAATTGCGGCCGCGTACTAGTCTATCGATTTGGATCCACCCTGCAGGAAGTC
TAGACCGTCGACACGGTCTCTGAGAGAAGACACGTCGCTCTTCGACGTAAGTAACTGAAACTTGTTTATT
GCAGCTTATAATGGTTACAAATAAAGCAATAGCATCACAAATTTCACAAATAAAGCATTTTTTTCACTGC
ATTCTAGTTGTGGTTTGTCCAAACTCATCAATGTATCTTATCATGTCTGGATCCTCGGTACCAAATTCCA
GAAAAGAGGCCTCCCGAAAGGGGGGCCTTTTTTCGTTTTGGTCCTAAGCTTAACTGGCCGTCGTTTTACA
CTGTTGACAATTAATCATCGGCATAGTATATCGGCATAGTATAATACGACAAGGTGAGGAACTAAACCAT
GGGTCAAAGTAGCGATGAAGCCAACGCTCCCGTTGCAGGGCAGTTTGCGCTTCCCCTGAGTGCCACCTTT
GGCTTAGGGGATCGCGTACGCAAGAAATCTGGTGCCGCTTGGCAGGGTCAAGTCGTCGGTTGGTATTGCA
CAAAACTCACTCCTGAAGGCTATGCGGTCGAGTCCGAATCCCACCCAGGCTCAGTGCAAATTTATCCTGT
GGCTGCACTTGAACGTGTGGCCTAGTAATACGACTCACTATAGGGTAACTAATTGAGGCGCGCCTACCAC
CGTCAAAAAAAACGGCGCTTTTTAGCGCCGTTTTTATTTTTCAACCTTCCTAGGTAAGTGACCCTTTAGT
GAGGGTTAATTTAGAAAAGATCAAAGGATCTTCTTGAGATCCTTTTTTTCTGCGCGTAATCTGCTGCTTG
CAAACAAAAAAACCACCGCTACCAGCGGTGGTTTGTTTGCCGGATCAAGAGCTACCAACTCTTTTTCCGA
AGGTAACTGGCTTCAGCAGAGCGCAGATACCAAATACTGTTCTTCTAGTGTAGCCGTAGTTAGGCCACCA
CTTCAAGAACTCTGTAGCACCGCCTACATACCTCGCTCTGCTAATCCTGTTACCAGTGGCTGCTGCCAGT
GGCGATAAGTCGTGTCTTACCGGGTTGGACTCAAGACGATAGTTACCGGATAAGGCGCAGCGGTCGGGCT
GAACGGGGGGTTCGTGCACACAGCCCAGCTTGGAGCGAACGACCTACACCGAACTGAGATACCTACAGCG
TGAGCTATGAGAAAGCGCCACGCTTCCCGAAGGGAGAAAGGCGGACAGGTATCCGGTAAGCGGCAGGGTC
GGAACAGGAGAGCGCACGAGGGAGCTTCCAGGGGGAAACGCCTGGTATCTTTATAGTCCTGTCGGGTTTC
GCCACCTCTGACTTGAGCGTCGATTTTTGTGATGCTCGTCAGGGGGGCGGAGCCTATGGAAAAACGCCAG
CAACGCGGCCCAGGAAACAGCTATGACCATGCCCGG
